Addgene plasmid #215933: AA074
Purpose: Fragmid fragment: (guide cassette) Tet-regulatable guide expression; positive control cell surface
Depositing lab: John Doench. Depositing organization: Broad Institute. Publication: Modular vector assembly enables rapid assessment of emerging CRISPR technologies. McGee AV, Liu YV, Griffith AL, Szegletes ZM, Wen B, Kraus C, Miller NW, Steger RJ, Escude Velasco B, Bosch JA, Zirin JD, Viswanatha R, Sontheimer EJ, Goodale A, Greene MA, Green TM, Doench JG. Cell Genom. 2024 Mar 13;4(3):100519. doi: 10.1016/j.xgen.2024.100519. PubMed 38484704.
Backbone
  Vector backbone: pUC57-Kan
  Vector type: CRISPR ; Fragment
Growth in bacteria
  Bacterial resistance: Kanamycin, 50 μg/mL
  Growth temperature: 37°C
  Growth strain: DH5alpha
  Copy number: Unknown
Gene/Insert
  Gene/Insert name: H1-2xTetO_v1; DR_v0 [EnAs]; sgCD4_v1 [EnAs]; DR_v1 [EnAs]; sgCD4_v2 [EnAs]
  gRNA/shRNA sequence: ACTTTGACATGTTCCCTGAGAGC; TGGGCTTACCACTGCTGTTCCCA
  Species: Enhanced Acidaminococcus sp.
  Cloning method: Unknown
Resource information
  A portion of this plasmid was derived from a plasmid made by: Genscript ID: U249BGD010-6
Terms and licenses: Academic/Nonprofit Terms; Industry Terms: Not Available to Industry
Depositor comments: Please visit https://www.biorxiv.org/content/10.1101/2023.10.25.564061v1 for bioRxiv preprint.
How to cite: AA074 was a gift from John Doench (Addgene plasmid # 215933 ; http://n2t.net/addgene:215933 ; RRID:Addgene_215933)
