[The description below was written by a language model from this plasmid's Addgene catalogue record and pLannotate feature annotations shown in this document.]
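Description:
AA074 is a small (about 3 kb) Fragmid "fragment" plasmid, a modular building block from a CRISPR vector assembly toolkit rather than a finished expression vector. It is carried in the pUC57-Kan cloning backbone and is propagated in E. coli through the high-copy ColE1/pUC-type origin, with selection on kanamycin via the aph(3')-Ia (KanR) gene. The remaining annotated backbone elements are leftovers of the pUC-type cloning region that flank the insert and have no role in the payload: fragments of lacZα, lacI, rop and bom, plus the lac promoter, lac operator and CAP site. A very short match annotated as SV40 small t antigen is only 17 nt long and is most likely a chance hit.

The payload is a guide cassette module. An H1 promoter carrying two Tet operator sites (annotated as the H1-2O2 promoter, a doxycycline-inducible variant of the human H1 RNA Pol III promoter) drives a two-guide array for enhanced Acidaminococcus sp. Cas12a (EnAs). The array consists of a direct repeat (DR_v0) followed by a first guide against CD4, then a variant direct repeat (DR_v1) and a second CD4 guide. Cas12a processes its own crRNA arrays at the direct repeats, so a single transcript can yield both guides. In cells expressing Tet repressor, the TetO sites should keep guide transcription off until doxycycline is added.

The record describes the module as a positive control targeting a cell-surface marker, which suggests that loss of CD4 serves as the readout of editing activity. The cloning method and the flanking assembly sites used to combine this fragment with other modules are not stated in the record.
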