Features (pLannotate 1.2.2; 11 found; start..end, strand, type, name):
    137..236     +  misc_feature   bom (fragment): basis of mobility region from pBR322
    242..399     -  CDS            lacZα (fragment): LacZα fragment of β-galactosidase; lacZ fragment
    570..664     +  promoter       H1-2O2 promoter: doxycycline-inducible variant of the human H1 RNA promoter (Henriksen et al., 2007)
    824..840     +  CDS            small t antigen (fragment): SV40 (simian virus 40) small t antigen
    942..958     -  protein_bind   lac operator: The lac repressor binds to the lac operator to inhibit transcription in E. coli. This inhibition can be relieved by adding lactose or isopropyl-β-D-thiogalactopyranoside (IPTG). lac repressor encoded by lacI
    966..996     -  promoter       lac promoter: promoter for the E. coli lac operon
   1011..1032    -  protein_bind   CAP binding site: CAP binding activates transcription in the presence of cAMP. E. coli catabolite activator protein
   1045..1137    -  CDS            lacI (fragment): lac repressor; lacI; The lac repressor binds to the lac operator to inhibit transcription in E. coli. This inhibition can be relieved by adding lactose or isopropyl-β-D-thiogalactopyranoside (IPTG).
   1320..1908    -  rep_origin     ori: high-copy-number ColE1/pMB1/pBR322/pUC origin of replication
   2086..2895    -  CDS            KanR: aminoglycoside phosphotransferase; aph(3')-Ia; confers resistance to kanamycin in bacteria or G418 (Geneticin®) in eukaryotes
   3002..35      +  CDS            rop (fragment) (across the origin): Rop protein, which maintains plasmids at low copy number; rop
>Addgene plasmid #215933 | AA074 | addgene full sequence | sequence record 431475 | Addgene NGS Result
TCGCGCGTTTCGGTGATGACGGTGAAAACCTCTGACACATGCAGCTCCCGGAGACGGTCACAGCTTGTCT
GTAAGCGGATGCCGGGAGCAGACAAGCCCGTCAGGGCGCGTCAGCGGGTGTTGGCGGGTGTCGGGGCTGG
CTTAACTATGCGGCATCAGAGCAGATTGTACTGAGAGTGCACCATATGCGGTGTGAAATACCGCACAGAT
GCGTAAGGAGAAAATACCGCATCAGGCGCCATTCGCCATTCAGGCTGCGCAACTGTTGGGAAGGGCGATC
GGTGCGGGCCTCTTCGCTATTACGCCAGCTGGCGAAAGGGGGATGTGCTGCAAGGCGATTAAGTTGGGTA
ACGCCAGGGTTTTCCCAGTCACGACGTTGTAAAACGACGGCCAGAGAATTCGAGCTCGGTACCTCGCGAA
TACATCTAGATGAAGACGTCAGACCGAACGCTGACGTCATCAACCCGCTCCAAGGAATCGCGGGCCCAGT
GTCACTAGGCGGGAACACCCAGCGCGCGTGCGCCCTGGCAGGAAGATGGCTGTGAGGGACAGGGGAGTGG
CGCCCTGCAATATTTGCATGTCGCTATGTGTTCTGGGAAATCACCATAAACGTGAAATCCCTATCAGTGA
TAGAGACTTATAAGTTCCCTATCAGTGATAGAGACACCGGTAATTTCTACTCTTGTAGATACTTTGACAT
GTTCCCTGAGAGCTAATTTCTACTGTCGTAGATTGGGCTTACCACTGCTGTTCCCATTTTTTGAATTCGC
TAGCAAGCTTGGCGTAACTAGATCTTGAGACAAATGGCAGTATTCATCCACAAAGGTCTTGAAAGGAGTG
GGAATTGGACACGCGTCTTCATCGGATCCCGGGCCCGTCGACTGCAGAGGCCTGCATGCAAGCTTGGTGT
AATCATGGTCATAGCTGTTTCCTGTGTGAAATTGTTATCCGCTCACAATTCCACACAACATACGAGCCGG
AAGCATAAAGTGTAAAGCCTGGGGTGCCTAATGAGTGAGCTAACTCACATTAATTGCGTTGCGCTCACTG
CCCGCTTTCCAGTCGGGAAACCTGTCGTGCCAGCTGCATTAATGAATCGGCCAACGCGCGGGGAGAGGCG
GTTTGCGTATTGGGCGCTCTTCCGCTTCCTCGCTCACTGACTCGCTGCGCTCGGTCGTTCGGCTGCGGCG
AGCGGTATCAGCTCACTCAAAGGCGGTAATACGGTTATCCACAGAATCAGGGGATAACGCAGGAAAGAAC
ATGTGAGCAAAAGGCCAGCAAAAGGCCAGGAACCGTAAAAAGGCCGCGTTGCTGGCGTTTTTCCATAGGC
TCCGCCCCCCTGACGAGCATCACAAAAATCGACGCTCAAGTCAGAGGTGGCGAAACCCGACAGGACTATA
AAGATACCAGGCGTTTCCCCCTGGAAGCTCCCTCGTGCGCTCTCCTGTTCCGACCCTGCCGCTTACCGGA
TACCTGTCCGCCTTTCTCCCTTCGGGAAGCGTGGCGCTTTCTCATAGCTCACGCTGTAGGTATCTCAGTT
CGGTGTAGGTCGTTCGCTCCAAGCTGGGCTGTGTGCACGAACCCCCCGTTCAGCCCGACCGCTGCGCCTT
ATCCGGTAACTATCGTCTTGAGTCCAACCCGGTAAGACACGACTTATCGCCACTGGCAGCAGCCACTGGT
AACAGGATTAGCAGAGCGAGGTATGTAGGCGGTGCTACAGAGTTCTTGAAGTGGTGGCCTAACTACGGCT
ACACTAGAAGAACAGTATTTGGTATCTGCGCTCTGCTGAAGCCAGTTACCTTCGGAAAAAGAGTTGGTAG
CTCTTGATCCGGCAAACAAACCACCGCTGGTAGCGGTGGTTTTTTTGTTTGCAAGCAGCAGATTACGCGC
AGAAAAAAAGGATCTCAAGAAGATCCTTTGATCTTTTCTACGGGGTCTGACGCTCAGTGGAACGAAAACT
CACGTTAAGGGATTTTGGTCATGAGATTATCAAAAAGGATCTTCACCTAGATCCTTTTAAATTAAAAATG
AAGTTTTAAATCAAGCCCAATCTGAATAATGTTACAACCAATTAACCAATTCTGATTAGAAAAACTCATC
GAGCATCAAATGAAACTGCAATTTATTCATATCAGGATTATCAATACCATATTTTTGAAAAAGCCGTTTC
TGTAATGAAGGAGAAAACTCACCGAGGCAGTTCCATAGGATGGCAAGATCCTGGTATCGGTCTGCGATTC
CGACTCGTCCAACATCAATACAACCTATTAATTTCCCCTCGTCAAAAATAAGGTTATCAAGTGAGAAATC
ACCATGAGTGACGACTGAATCCGGTGAGAATGGCAAAAGTTTATGCATTTCTTTCCAGACTTGTTCAACA
GGCCAGCCATTACGCTCGTCATCAAAATCACTCGCATCAACCAAACCGTTATTCATTCGTGATTGCGCCT
GAGCGAGACGAAATACGCGATCGCTGTTAAAAGGACAATTACAAACAGGAATCGAATGCAACCGGCGCAG
GAACACTGCCAGCGCATCAACAATATTTTCACCTGAATCAGGATATTCTTCTAATACCTGGAATGCTGTT
TTTCCGGGGATCGCAGTGGTGAGTAACCATGCATCATCAGGAGTACGGATAAAATGCTTGATGGTCGGAA
GAGGCATAAATTCCGTCAGCCAGTTTAGTCTGACCATCTCATCTGTAACATCATTGGCAACGCTACCTTT
GCCATGTTTCAGAAACAACTCTGGCGCATCGGGCTTCCCATACAAGCGATAGATTGTCGCACCTGATTGC
CCGACATTATCGCGAGCCCATTTATACCCATATAAATCAGCATCCATGTTGGAATTTAATCGCGGCCTCG
ACGTTTCCCGTTGAATATGGCTCATAACACCCCTTGTATTACTGTTTATGTAAGCAGACAGTTTTATTGT
TCATGATGATATATTTTTATCTTGTGCAATGTAACATCAGAGATTTTGAGACACGGGCCAGAGCTGCA
